>Addgene plasmid #103090 | pUC19-C4ZA16 | addgene full sequence | sequence record 201740 | Addgene NGS Result
GGAGCAGACAAGCCCGTCAGGGCGCGTCAGCGGGTGTTGGCGGGTGTCGGGGCTGGCTTAACTATGCGGC
ATCAGAGCAGATTGTACTGAGAGTGCACCATATGCGGTGTGAAATACCGCACAGATGCGTAAGGAGAAAA
TACCGCATCAGGCGCCATTCGCCATTCAGGCTGCGCAACTGTTGGGAAGGGCGATCGGTGCGGGCCTCTT
CGCTATTACGCCAGCTGGCGAAAGGGGGATGTGCTGCAAGGCGATTAAGTTGGGTAACGCCAGGGTTTTC
CCAGTCACGACGTTGTAAAACGACGGCCAGTGTGCTGTCTCATCATTTTGGCAAAGAATTCGCGGCCGCC
ACCATGAACTACACTGAGAAGGAAAAGCTCTTCATGAAGTACATTTTGGCTTTGGACATAGGAATTGCTA
GTGTCGGCTGGGCCATCCTTGATAAGGAATCTGAGACAGTGATTGAAGCGGGTTCTAATATCTTCCCCGA
AGCTTCTGCTGCAGACAATCAGCTGAGGCGAGACATGAGGGGGGCCAAGCGGAACAACCGCAGGCTCAAA
ACCCGGATCAATGACTTCATCAAACTCTGGGAGAATAATAATCTTTCTATTCCTCAGTTTAAATCTACTG
AAATAGTGGGGCTGAAGGTGAGGGCGATCACAGAAGAAATCACCCTCGATGAGCTCTATCTGATTCTGTA
TTCTTACCTGAAGCACCGGGGGATTTCATATCTCGAGGATGCGTTGGACGACACTGTCTCTGGATCTTCC
GCATACGCCAATGGGCTCAAACTGAATGCTAAGGAGTTGGAAACTCACTACCCCTGTGAAATCCAGCAGG
AGCGCTTGAACACAATAGGAAAGTATAGAGGCCAAAGCCAGATTATCAATGAGAACGGCGAGGTGCTCGA
CCTGAGCAATGTTTTCACGATCGGGGCTTATCGGAAAGAAATTCAGAGAGTATTTGAGATCCAGAAAAAA
TACCATCCAGAGCTCACAGATGAGTTTTGTGATGGGTACATGCTGATCTTTAACAGAAAGAGGAAATACT
ATGAAGGACCTGGAAACGAGAAGTCACGGACAGACTACGGCCGCTTCACTACGAAGCTGGACGCCAATGG
CAATTATATTACTGAAGACAATATCTTTGAGAAACTGATCGGCAAATGTTCCGTTTACCCCGACGAGCTC
AGGGCCGCCGCGGCCAGCTATACCGCTCAGGAGTACAACGTCCTTAATGATCTCAACAACTTGACGATTA
ACGGTCGAAAGCTTGAGGAAAACGAGAAGCACGAGATTGTGGAAAGAATAAAGTCCAGCAACACAATTAA
TATGCGCAAGATTATATCCGATTGCATGGGCGAGAACATTGATGATTTCGCTGGAGCTCGGATTGACAAG
AGCGGGAAGGAAATCTTCCATAAATTTGAAGTGTACAACAAGATGAGGAAGGCCCTTTTGGAGATTGGCA
TCGATATCAGTAACTATTCACGAGAAGAGCTCGATGAGATTGGCTATATAATGACTATCAACACCGACAA
AGAAGCCATGATGGAAGCATTTCAGAAGTCTTGGATTGATCTGTCTGACGATGTGAAGCAGTGTTTGATT
AACATGAGGAAAACCAACGGCGCCCTCTTTAATAAGTGGCAATCATTCAGCCTGAAGATCATGAACGAGC
TCATTCCCGAGATGTACGCCCAGCCAAAGGAACAGATGACTCTGCTGACAGAAATGGGGGTCACCAAAGG
AACCCAAGAGGAGTTCGCAGGACTGAAGTACATCCCTGTCGACGTGGTGTCAGAGGACATCTTCAATCCC
GTGGTGAGGAGAAGCGTCCGGATCTCTTTCAAGATCCTTAATGCCGTTCTTAAAAAATACAAGGCTCTTG
ACACCATAGTGATTGAAATGCCAAGAGATCGCAACTCAGAGGAGCAAAAAAAGCGAATCAACGATTCCCA
GAAACTGAACGAAAAGGAGATGGAGTATATTGAAAAGAAACTGGCAGTGACCTACGGCATCAAGCTGTCC
CCCAGCGATTTCAGCTCCCAGAAGCAACTGAGCCTCAAGCTGAAGTTGTGGAACGAGCAGGACGGAATCT
GCCTCTATTCCGGAAAAACAATTGATCCGAACGATATTATTAATAATCCTCAGCTGTTCGAGATAGACCA
TATCATTCCCAGATCTATCTCATTCGACGATGCCCGCTCCAATAAGGTCCTGGTGTACAGGTCCGAGAAT
CAAAAGAAGGGAAACCAAACTCCATACTATTATCTTACGCATAGCCACTCAGAATGGAGCTTCGAACAGT
ACAAGGCAACAGTCATGAATCTGAGTAAAAAAAAGGAGTACGCCATTTCACGGAAGAAGATCCAGAATCT
TTTGTACAGCGAGGATATCACCAAGATGGATGTACTTAAGGGCTTCATTAACCGAAACATCAACGATACA
TCCTATGCCAGTCGCCTTGTACTCAATACAATCCAGAACTTCTTCATGGCTAATGAAGCTGATACGAAGG
TCAAGGTGATTAAAGGGTCATATACCCACCAGATGAGATGTAACCTCAAGCTGGACAAAAACCGCGACGA
GTCCTACAGTCATCACGCCGTTGATGCCATGCTCATCGGATACTCCGAGCTGGGATATGAAGCTTACCAC
AAGCTCCAGGGTGAGTTTATCGATTTTGAGACAGGTGAAATACTCCGGAAAGATATGTGGGACGAGAATA
TGAGCGACGAGGTGTATGCCGACTATTTGTACGGAAAGAAGTGGGCAAACATACGCAACGAGGTGGTAAA
GGCTGAGAAGAACGTGAAGTATTGGCATTACGTGATGCGCAAATCCAACAGGGGCCTCTGTAATCAGACA
ATTCGGGGAACACGGGAGTACGATGGCAAGCAATACAAGATCAATAAGCTGGATATCAGGACCAAGGAAG
GTATCAAGGTGTTCGCGAAATTGGCATTTAGCAAGAAAGACTCTGACCGAGAAAGACTGCTTGTGTACCT
GAATGACCGGCGGACATTCGACGATCTTTGCAAGATTTATGAAGACTATTCCGACGCAGCCAACCCATTT
GTTCAATACGAAAAGGAAACTGGAGACATCATTCGGAAGTACTCTAAGAAGCACAACGGCCCCCGGATCG
ATAAGCTGAAGTACAAGGATGGCGAGGTGGGGGCCTGTATTGACATCAGTCATAAGTACGGGTTTGAGAA
GGGCAGTAAGAAGGTGATCCTTGAGTCTCTGGTGCCCTACCGCATGGACGTCTATTACAAGGAAGAGAAT
CACTCCTACTATCTTGTTGGAGTGAAGCAATCCGACATCAAATTCGAAAAAGGAAGGAACGTTATAGACG
AAGAGGCCTATGCTCGAATTCTGGTGAATGAAAAGATGATCCAGCCGGGCCAGAGCCGAGCCGACTTGGA
GAACTTGGGATTCAAATTCAAACTCTCATTCTATAAGAATGACATCATCGAGTATGAGAAAGACGGCAAA
ATCTATACAGAAAGACTTGTCTCCCGGACGATGCCTAAGCAACGCAACTATATTGAAACCAAGCCCATTG
ACAAGGCTAAGTTCGAAAAGCAGAACCTTGTGGGGCTGGGCAAAACTAAGTTCATCAAAAAGTATCGATA
CGACATCCTCGGGAATAAGTATTCTTGTAGTGAGGAGAAGTTTACGAGCTTCTGTAGCAGGGCTGACCCC
AAGAAGAAGAGGAAGGTGAGGTCCATGGTCATAGCTGTTTCCTGTGTGAAATTGTTATCCGCTCACAATT
CCACACAACATACGAGCCGGAAGCATAAAGTGTAAAGCCTGGGGTGCCTAATGAGTGAGCTAACTCACAT
TAATTGCGTTGCGCTCACTGCCCGCTTTCCAGTCGGGAAACCTGTCGTGCCAGCTGCATTAATGAATCGG
CCAACGCGCGGGGAGAGGCGGTTTGCGTATTGGGCGCTCTTCCGCTTCCTCGCTCACTGACTCGCTGCGC
TCGGTCGTTCGGCTGCGTCTTCCGCTTCCTCGCTCACTGACTCGCTGCGCTCGGTCGTTCGGCTGCGGCG
AGCGGTATCAGCTCACTCAAAGGCGGTAATACGGTTATCCACAGAATCAGGGGATAACGCAGGAAAGAAC
ATGTGAGCAAAAGGCCAGCAAAAGGCCAGGAACCGTAAAAAGGCCGCGTTGCTGGCGTTTTTCCATAGGC
TCCGCCCCCCTGACGAGCATCACAAAAATCGACGCTCAAGTCAGAGGTGGCGAAACCCGACAGGACTATA
AAGATACCAGGCGTTTCCCCCTGGAAGCTCCCTCGTGCGCTCTCCTGTTCCGACCCTGCCGCTTACCGGA
TACCTGTCCGCCTTTCTCCCTTCGGGAAGCGTGGCGCTTTCTCATAGCTCACGCTGTAGGTATCTCAGTT
CGGTGTAGGTCGTTCGCTCCAAGCTGGGCTGTGTGCACGAACCCCCCGTTCAGCCCGACCGCTGCGCCTT
ATCCGGTAACTATCGTCTTGAGTCCAACCCGGTAAGACACGACTTATCGCCACTGGCAGCAGCCACTGGT
AACAGGATTAGCAGAGCGAGGTATGTAGGCGGTGCTACAGAGTTCTTGAAGTGGTGGCCTAACTACGGCT
ACACTAGAAGAACAGTATTTGGTATCTGCGCTCTGCTGAAGCCAGTTACCTTCGGAAAAAGAGTTGGTAG
CTCTTGATCCGGCAAACAAACCACCGCTGGTAGCGGTGGTTTTTTTGTTTGCAAGCAGCAGATTACGCGC
AGAAAAAAAGGATCTCAAGAAGATCCTTTGATCTTTTCTACGGGGTCTGACGCTCAGTGGAACGAAAACT
CACGTTAAGGGATTTTGGTCATGAGATTATCAAAAAGGATCTTCACCTAGATCCTTTTAAATTAAAAATG
AAGTTTTAAATCAATCTAAAGTATATATGAGTAAACTTGGTCTGACAGTTACCAATGCTTAATCAGTGAG
GCACCTATCTCAGCGATCTGTCTATTTCGTTCATCCATAGTTGCCTGACTCCCCGTCGTGTAGATAACTA
CGATACGGGAGGGCTTACCATCTGGCCCCAGTGCTGCAATGATACCGCGAGACCCACGCTCACCGGCTCC
AGATTTATCAGCAATAAACCAGCCAGCCGGAAGGGCCGAGCGCAGAAGTGGTCCTGCAACTTTATCCGCC
TCCATCCAGTCTATTAATTGTTGCCGGGAAGCTAGAGTAAGTAGTTCGCCAGTTAATAGTTTGCGCAACG
TTGTTGCCATTGCTACAGGCATCGTGGTGTCACGCTCGTCGTTTGGTATGGCTTCATTCAGCTCCGGTTC
CCAACGATCAAGGCGAGTTACATGATCCCCCATGTTGTGCAAAAAAGCGGTTAGCTCCTTCGGTCCTCCG
ATCGTTGTCAGAAGTAAGTTGGCCGCAGTGTTATCACTCATGGTTATGGCAGCACTGCATAATTCTCTTA
CTGTCATGCCATCCGTAAGATGCTTTTCTGTGACTGGTGAGTACTCAACCAAGTCATTCTGAGAATAGTG
TATGCGGCGACCGAGTTGCTCTTGCCCGGCGTCAATACGGGATAATACCGCGCCACATAGCAGAACTTTA
AAAGTGCTCATCATTGGAAAACGTTCTTCGGGGCGAAAACTCTCAAGGATCTTACCGCTGTTGAGATCCA
GTTCGATGTAACCCACTCGTGCACCCAACTGATCTTCAGCATCTTTTACTTTCACCAGCGTTTCTGGGTG
AGCAAAAACAGGAAGGCAAAATGCCGCAAAAAAGGGAATAAGGGCGACACGGAAATGTTGAATACTCATA
CTCTTCCTTTTTCAATATTATTGAAGCATTTATCAGGGTTATTGTCTCATGAGCGGATACATATTTGAAT
GTATTTAGAAAAATAAACAAATAGGGGTTCCGCGCACATTTCCCCGAAAAGTGCCACCTGACGTCTAAGA
AACCATTATTATCATGACATTAACCTATAAAAATAGGCGTATCACGAGGCCCTTTCGTCTCGCGCGTTTC
GGTGATGACGGTGAAAACCTCTGACACATGCAGCTCCCGGAGACGGTCACAGCTTGTCTGTAAGCGGATG
CCG
Features (pLannotate 1.2.2; 11 found; start..end, strand, type, name):
     53..152     +  misc_feature   bom (fragment): basis of mobility region from pBR322
    158..312     -  CDS            lacZα (fragment): LacZα fragment of β-galactosidase; lacZ fragment
   3762..3778    -  protein_bind   lac operator: The lac repressor binds to the lac operator to inhibit transcription in E. coli. This inhibition can be relieved by adding lactose or isopropyl-β-D-thiogalactopyranoside (IPTG). lac repressor encoded by lacI
   3786..3816    -  promoter       lac promoter: promoter for the E. coli lac operon
   3831..3852    -  protein_bind   CAP binding site: CAP binding activates transcription in the presence of cAMP. E. coli catabolite activator protein
   3865..3957    -  CDS            lacI (fragment): lac repressor; lacI; The lac repressor binds to the lac operator to inhibit transcription in E. coli. This inhibition can be relieved by adding lactose or isopropyl-β-D-thiogalactopyranoside (IPTG).
   3959..4007    -  rep_origin     RSF ori (fragment): Plasmids containing the RSF 1030 origin of replication can be propagated in E. coli cells that contain additional plasmids with compatible origins.
   4190..4778    -  rep_origin     ori: high-copy-number ColE1/pMB1/pBR322/pUC origin of replication
   4949..5809    -  CDS            AmpR: β-lactamase; bla; confers resistance to ampicillin, carbenicillin, and related antibiotics
   5810..5914    -  promoter       AmpR promoter: bla
   6009..6044    +  CDS            rop (fragment): Rop protein, which maintains plasmids at low copy number; rop
