[The description below was written by a language model from this plasmid's Addgene catalogue record and pLannotate feature annotations shown in this document.]
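Description:
pUC19-C4ZA16 is a bacterial cloning plasmid that stores a synthetic Cas9 coding sequence. It is built on the standard pUC19 backbone and catalogued as a CRISPR cloning vector. It is propagated in E. coli at high copy number through the ColE1/pMB1-type pUC origin and selected with ampicillin via the β-lactamase (AmpR) gene and its native bla promoter. The 6,093-nt sequenced record also shows the usual pUC19 remnants: the lac promoter, lac operator and CAP binding site, together with a truncated lacZα fragment. Short annotated fragments of bom, lacI, rop and an RSF origin are most likely partial homology matches to backbone sequence rather than functional elements.

The insert is a 3,342-bp gene named C4ZA16, which encodes the Cas9 protein of Eubacterium rectale (strain ATCC 33656 / VPI 0990). It has been recoded for human codon usage and was introduced by Gibson assembly. The automated annotation does not label this gene. However, the large unannotated stretch between the lacZα fragment and the lac operator matches the insert in size and position, indicating that it interrupts the lacZα region at the former multiple cloning site. The record lists no mammalian promoter, polyadenylation signal, nuclear localisation signal, epitope tag or guide RNA cassette, so the plasmid is not an expression construct for human cells. Its stated purpose is to provide a sequence-verified, human codon-optimised template for this Cas9 ortholog. The associated work concerns high-throughput assembly of multiple cas9 gene variants from tiled oligonucleotides, and the coding sequence could be amplified or subcloned from this plasmid into expression vectors.
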