Addgene plasmid #103090: pUC19-C4ZA16
Purpose: Cas9 coding gene template with optimized sequence for human codon usage
Depositing lab: Duhee Bang. Depositing organization: Yonsei University. Publication: High-throughput construction of multiple cas9 gene variants via assembly of high-depth tiled and sequence-verified oligonucleotides. Cho N, Seo HN, Ryu T, Kwon E, Huh S, Noh J, Yeom H, Hwang B, Ha H, Lee JH, Kwon S, Bang D. Nucleic Acids Res. 2018 May 18;46(9):e55. doi: 10.1093/nar/gky112. PubMed 29529247.
Backbone
  Vector backbone: pUC19
  Backbone manufacturer: NEB(New England Biolabs)
  Vector type: CRISPR ; Cloning vector
Growth in bacteria
  Bacterial resistance: Ampicillin, 100 μg/mL
  Growth temperature: 37°C
  Growth strain: DH5alpha
  Copy number: High Copy
Gene/Insert
  Gene/Insert name: C4ZA16(Cas9 coding gene from Eubacterium rectale (strain ATCC 33656 / VPI 0990))
  Insert size (bp): 3342
  Mutation: human codon-optimized
  Cloning method: Gibson Cloning
  Sequencing primers: 5′ gctgcaaggcgattaagttg; 3′ cggctcgtatgttgtgtgg
Terms and licenses: Academic/Nonprofit Terms; Industry Terms: Not Available to Industry
How to cite: pUC19-C4ZA16 was a gift from Duhee Bang (Addgene plasmid # 103090 ; http://n2t.net/addgene:103090 ; RRID:Addgene_103090)
