>Addgene plasmid #103090 | pUC19-C4ZA16 | depositor partial sequence | sequence record 195217 | C4ZA16
ATGAACTACACTGAGAAGGAAAAGCTCTTCATGAAGTACATTTTGGCTTTGGACATAGGAATTGCTAGTG
TCGGCTGGGCCATCCTTGATAAGGAATCTGAGACAGTGATTGAAGCGGGTTCTAATATCTTCCCCGAAGC
TTCTGCTGCAGACAATCAGCTGAGGCGAGACATGAGGGGGGCCAAGCGGAACAACCGCAGGCTCAAAACC
CGGATCAATGACTTCATCAAACTCTGGGAGAATAATAATCTTTCTATTCCTCAGTTTAAATCTACTGAAA
TAGTGGGGCTGAAGGTGAGGGCGATCACAGAAGAAATCACCCTCGATGAGCTCTATCTGATTCTGTATTC
TTACCTGAAGCACCGGGGGATTTCATATCTCGAGGATGCGTTGGACGACACTGTCTCTGGATCTTCCGCA
TACGCCAATGGGCTCAAACTGAATGCTAAGGAGTTGGAAACTCACTACCCCTGTGAAATCCAGCAGGAGC
GCTTGAACACAATAGGAAAGTATAGAGGCCAAAGCCAGATTATCAATGAGAACGGCGAGGTGCTCGACCT
GAGCAATGTTTTCACGATCGGGGCTTATCGGAAAGAAATTCAGAGAGTATTTGAGATCCAGAAAAAATAC
CATCCAGAGCTCACAGATGAGTTTTGTGATGGGTACATGCTGATCTTTAACAGAAAGAGGAAATACTATG
AAGGACCTGGAAACGAGAAGTCACGGACAGACTACGGCCGCTTCACTACGAAGCTGGACGCCAATGGCAA
TTATATTACTGAAGACAATATCTTTGAGAAACTGATCGGCAAATGTTCCGTTTACCCCGACGAGCTCAGG
GCCGCCGCGGCCAGCTATACCGCTCAGGAGTACAACGTCCTTAATGATCTCAACAACTTGACGATTAACG
GTCGAAAGCTTGAGGAAAACGAGAAGCACGAGATTGTGGAAAGAATAAAGTCCAGCAACACAATTAATAT
GCGCAAGATTATATCCGATTGCATGGGCGAGAACATTGATGATTTCGCTGGAGCTCGGATTGACAAGAGC
GGGAAGGAAATCTTCCATAAATTTGAAGTGTACAACAAGATGAGGAAGGCCCTTTTGGAGATTGGCATCG
ATATCAGTAACTATTCACGAGAAGAGCTCGATGAGATTGGCTATATAATGACTATCAACACCGACAAAGA
AGCCATGATGGAAGCATTTCAGAAGTCTTGGATTGATCTGTCTGACGATGTGAAGCAGTGTTTGATTAAC
ATGAGGAAAACCAACGGCGCCCTCTTTAATAAGTGGCAATCATTCAGCCTGAAGATCATGAACGAGCTCA
TTCCCGAGATGTACGCCCAGCCAAAGGAACAGATGACTCTGCTGACAGAAATGGGGGTCACCAAAGGAAC
CCAAGAGGAGTTCGCAGGACTGAAGTACATCCCTGTCGACGTGGTGTCAGAGGACATCTTCAATCCCGTG
GTGAGGAGAAGCGTCCGGATCTCTTTCAAGATCCTTAATGCCGTTCTTAAAAAATACAAGGCTCTTGACA
CCATAGTGATTGAAATGCCAAGAGATCGCAACTCAGAGGAGCAAAAAAAGCGAATCAACGATTCCCAGAA
ACTGAACGAAAAGGAGATGGAGTATATTGAAAAGAAACTGGCAGTGACCTACGGCATCAAGCTGTCCCCC
AGCGATTTCAGCTCCCAGAAGCAACTGAGCCTCAAGCTGAAGTTGTGGAACGAGCAGGACGGAATCTGCC
TCTATTCCGGAAAAACAATTGATCCGAACGATATTATTAATAATCCTCAGCTGTTCGAGATAGACCATAT
CATTCCCAGATCTATCTCATTCGACGATGCCCGCTCCAATAAGGTCCTGGTGTACAGGTCCGAGAATCAA
AAGAAGGGAAACCAAACTCCATACTATTATCTTACGCATAGCCACTCAGAATGGAGCTTCGAACAGTACA
AGGCAACAGTCATGAATCTGAGTAAAAAAAAGGAGTACGCCATTTCACGGAAGAAGATCCAGAATCTTTT
GTACAGCGAGGATATCACCAAGATGGATGTACTTAAGGGCTTCATTAACCGAAACATCAACGATACATCC
TATGCCAGTCGCCTTGTACTCAATACAATCCAGAACTTCTTCATGGCTAATGAAGCTGATACGAAGGTCA
AGGTGATTAAAGGGTCATATACCCACCAGATGAGATGTAACCTCAAGCTGGACAAAAACCGCGACGAGTC
CTACAGTCATCACGCCGTTGATGCCATGCTCATCGGATACTCCGAGCTGGGATATGAAGCTTACCACAAG
CTCCAGGGTGAGTTTATCGATTTTGAGACAGGTGAAATACTCCGGAAAGATATGTGGGACGAGAATATGA
GCGACGAGGTGTATGCCGACTATTTGTACGGAAAGAAGTGGGCAAACATACGCAACGAGGTGGTAAAGGC
TGAGAAGAACGTGAAGTATTGGCATTACGTGATGCGCAAATCCAACAGGGGCCTCTGTAATCAGACAATT
CGGGGAACACGGGAGTACGATGGCAAGCAATACAAGATCAATAAGCTGGATATCAGGACCAAGGAAGGTA
TCAAGGTGTTCGCGAAATTGGCATTTAGCAAGAAAGACTCTGACCGAGAAAGACTGCTTGTGTACCTGAA
TGACCGGCGGACATTCGACGATCTTTGCAAGATTTATGAAGACTATTCCGACGCAGCCAACCCATTTGTT
CAATACGAAAAGGAAACTGGAGACATCATTCGGAAGTACTCTAAGAAGCACAACGGCCCCCGGATCGATA
AGCTGAAGTACAAGGATGGCGAGGTGGGGGCCTGTATTGACATCAGTCATAAGTACGGGTTTGAGAAGGG
CAGTAAGAAGGTGATCCTTGAGTCTCTGGTGCCCTACCGCATGGACGTCTATTACAAGGAAGAGAATCAC
TCCTACTATCTTGTTGGAGTGAAGCAATCCGACATCAAATTCGAAAAAGGAAGGAACGTTATAGACGAAG
AGGCCTATGCTCGAATTCTGGTGAATGAAAAGATGATCCAGCCGGGCCAGAGCCGAGCCGACTTGGAGAA
CTTGGGATTCAAATTCAAACTCTCATTCTATAAGAATGACATCATCGAGTATGAGAAAGACGGCAAAATC
TATACAGAAAGACTTGTCTCCCGGACGATGCCTAAGCAACGCAACTATATTGAAACCAAGCCCATTGACA
AGGCTAAGTTCGAAAAGCAGAACCTTGTGGGGCTGGGCAAAACTAAGTTCATCAAAAAGTATCGATACGA
CATCCTCGGGAATAAGTATTCTTGTAGTGAGGAGAAGTTTACGAGCTTCTGT
